Addgene plasmid #43620: III-GCAC
Depositing lab: Chad Cowan & Kiran Musunuru. Depositing organization: Harvard University. Publication: A TALEN Genome-Editing System for Generating Human Stem Cell-Based Disease Models. Ding Q, Lee YK, Schaefer EA, Peters DT, Veres A, Kim K, Kuperwasser N, Motola DL, Meissner TB, Hendriks WT, Trevisan M, Gupta RM, Moisan A, Banks E, Friesen M, Schinzel RT, Xia F, Tang A, Xia Y, Figueroa E, Wann A, Ahfeldt T, Daheron L, Zhang F, Rubin LL, Peng LF, Chung RT, Musunuru K, Cowan CA. Cell Stem Cell. 2012 Dec 12. pii: S1934-5909(12)00645-5. doi: 10.1016/j.stem.2012.11.011. PubMed 23246482.
Backbone
  Vector backbone: pCRII-TOPO
  Backbone manufacturer: Invitrogen
  Backbone size w/o insert (bp): 3973
  Vector type: Bacterial Cloning
Growth in bacteria
  Bacterial resistance: Ampicillin and Kanamycin, 100 & 50 μg/mL
  Growth temperature: 37°C
  Growth strain: Top10
  Copy number: High Copy
Gene/Insert
  Gene/Insert name: III-GCAC
  Species: Synthetic
  Insert size (bp): 426
  Cloning method: TOPO Cloning
  Sequencing primers: 5′ T7; 3′ M13-rev
Terms and licenses: Academic/Nonprofit Terms; Industry Terms: Not Available to Industry
How to cite: III-GCAC was a gift from Chad Cowan & Kiran Musunuru (Addgene plasmid # 43620 ; http://n2t.net/addgene:43620 ; RRID:Addgene_43620)
