[The description below was written by a language model from this plasmid's Addgene catalogue record.]
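Description:
III-GCAC is a bacterial cloning plasmid built on the commercial pCRII-TOPO backbone (about 4 kb without insert), into which a 426 bp synthetic insert was placed by TOPO cloning. It is a high-copy plasmid propagated in E. coli and carries both ampicillin and kanamycin resistance, so either or both drugs can be used for selection. The insert lies between the T7 and M13-reverse priming sites that flank the TOPO cloning site, and these are the recorded sequencing primers. The vector is intended only for storage and amplification of the insert. The record lists no promoter, tag or reporter meant to drive expression of the insert in bacteria or in eukaryotic cells.

The record does not describe the insert beyond its name, synthetic origin and size. The plasmid was deposited with a study describing a TALEN genome-editing system for generating human stem cell-based disease models. In that context, the name suggests a pre-assembled block of TALE repeat units recognising the four-base sequence G-C-A-C. The "III" prefix probably marks its position in an ordered series of such blocks, and the insert size is roughly consistent with four repeat modules. This reading is an inference from the name and the associated publication, not something stated in the record. If it is correct, the plasmid would be one member of a library of multimer modules that are excised or amplified and joined in a defined order to build custom TALE DNA-binding arrays, which are then transferred into a separate nuclease expression vector. No feature table was provided, so the exact repeat composition, any flanking restriction sites used for assembly and the insert orientation cannot be confirmed here.
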