>Addgene plasmid #43620 | III-GCAC | depositor partial sequence | sequence record 58885 | III-GCAC sequence 426 bps
CGTCTCGGCTCACCCCAGAGCAGGTCGTGGCAATCGCGAGCAATAACGGCGGAAAACAGGCTTTGGAAAC
GGTGCAGAGGCTCCTTCCAGTGCTGTGCCAAGCGCACGGACTCACCCCAGAGCAGGTCGTGGCGATCGCA
AGCCACGACGGAGGAAAGCAAGCCTTGGAAACAGTACAGAGGCTGTTGCCTGTGCTGTGCCAAGCGCACG
GCCTCACCCCAGAGCAGGTCGTGGCAATCGCCTCCAACATTGGCGGGAAACAGGCACTCGAGACTGTCCA
GCGCCTGCTTCCCGTGCTGTGCCAAGCGCACGGATTAACCCCAGAGCAGGTCGTGGCGATCGCAAGCCAC
GACGGAGGAAAGCAAGCCTTGGAAACAGTACAGAGGCTGTTGCCTGTGCTGTGCCAAGCGCACGGACTCA
GAGACG
