>Addgene plasmid #43620 | III-GCAC | addgene partial sequence | sequence record 61587 | M13-F20 5'-TGTAAAACGACGGCCAGT-3'
TTGGGCGATTGGGCCCTCTGATGCATGCTCGAGCGGCCGCCAGTGTGATGGATATCTGCAGAATTCGCCC
TTGCCGTCCTAGCGCGTCTCGGCTCACCCCAGAGCAGGTCGTGGCAATCGCGAGCAATAACGGCGGAAAA
CAGGCTTTGGAAACGGTGCAGAGGCTCCTTCCAGTGCTGTGCCAAGCGCACGGACTCACCCCAGAGCAGG
TCGTGGCGATCGCAAGCCACGACGGAGGAAAGCAAGCCTTGGAAACAGTACAGAGGCTGTTGCCTGTGCT
GTGCCAAGCGCACGGCCTCACCCCAGAGCAGGTCGTGGCAATCGCCTCCAACATTGGCGGGAAACAGGCA
CTCGAGACTGTCCAGCGCCTGCTTCCCGTGCTGTGCCAAGCGCACGGATTAACCCCAGAGCAGGTCGTGG
CGATCGCAAGCCACGACGGAGGAAAGCAAGCCTTGGAAACAGTACAGAGGCTGTTGCCTGTGCTGTGCCA
AGCGCACGGACTCAGAGACGTGGGCACAGGAAAGAAGGGCGAATTCCAGCACACTGGCGGCCGTTACTAG
TGGATCCGAGCTCGGTACCAAGCTTGATGCATAGCTTGAGTATTCTATAGTGTCACCTAAATAGCTTGGC
GTAATCATGGTCATAGCTGTTTCCTGTGTGAAATTGTTATCCGCTCACAATTCCACACAACATACGAGCC
GGAAGCATAAAGTGTAAAGCCTGGGGTGCCTAATGAGTGAGCTAACTCACATTAATTGCGTTGCGCTCAC
TGCCCGCTTTCCAGTCGGGAAACCTGTCGTGCCAGCTGCATTAATGAATCGGCCAACGCGCGGGGAGAGG
CGGTTTGCGTATTGGGCGCTCTTCCGCTTCCTCGCTCACTGAACTCGCTGCGCTCGGTCGTTCGGCTGCG
GCGAGCGGTTCATCTCAG
